>Addgene plasmid #201468 | pCMV6-AN-DDK_WT RAD23A_delta aa 202-230 | addgene full sequence | sequence record 395170 | Addgene NGS Result
AACAAAATATTAACGCTTACAATTTCCATTCGCCATTCAGGCTGCGCAACTGTTGGGAAGGGCGATCGGT
GCGGGCCTCTTCGCTATTACGCCAGCTGGCGAAAGGGGGATGTGCTGCAAGGCGATTAAGTTGGGTAACG
CCAGGGTTTTCCCAGTCACGACGTTGTAAAACGACGGCCAGTGCCAAGCTGATCTATACATTGAATCAAT
ATTGGCAATTAGCCATATTAGTCATTGGTTATATAGCATAAATCAATATTGGCTATTGGCCATTGCATAC
GTTGTATCTATATCATAATATGTACATTTATATTGGCTCATGTCCAATATGACCGCCATGTTGACATTGA
TTATTGACTAGTTATTAATAGTAATCAATTACGGGGTCATTAGTTCATAGCCCATATATGGAGTTCCGCG
TTACATAACTTACGGTAAATGGCCCGCCTGGCTGACCGCCCAACGACCCCCGCCCATTGACGTCAATAAT
GACGTATGTTCCCATAGTAACGCCAATAGGGACTTTCCATTGACGTCAATGGGTGGAGTATTTACGGTAA
ACTGCCCACTTGGCAGTACATCAAGTGTATCATATGCCAAGTCCGCCCCCTATTGACGTCAATGACGGTA
AATGGCCCGCCTGGCATTATGCCCAGTACATGACCTTACGGGACTTTCCTACTTGGCAGTACATCTACGT
ATTAGTCATCGCTATTACCATGGTGATGCGGTTTTGGCAGTACACCAATGGGCGTGGATAGCGGTTTGAC
TCACGGGGATTTCCAAGTCTCCACCCCATTGACGTCAATGGGAGTTTGTTTTGGCACCAAAATCAACGGG
ACTTTCCAAAATGTCGTAATAACCCCGCCCCGTTGACGCAAATGGGCGGTAGGCGTGTACGGTGGGAGGT
CTATATAAGCAGAGCTCGTTTAGTGAACCGTCAGAATTTTGTAATACGACTCACTATAGGGCGGCCGGGA
ATTCGTCGACTGGATCCGGTACCGAGGAGATCTGCCACCATGGATTACAAGGATGACGACGATAAGGCGA
TCGCCATGGAGCATATGGCCGTCACTATTACCCTGAAGACCCTGCAGCAGCAGACATTCAAGATTCGGAT
GGAACCTGATGAGACAGTCAAAGTCCTGAAAGAGAAGATCGAGGCAGAAAAAGGACGAGACGCATTCCCT
GTCGCAGGACAGAAGCTGATCTACGCTGGGAAAATTCTGTCCGACGATGTGCCAATCAGGGACTATCGCA
TTGATGAGAAGAACTTTGTGGTCGTGATGGTGACTAAGACCAAAGCCGGCCAGGGGACATCTGCTCCCCC
TGAAGCAAGTCCAACTGCCGCTCCCGAGAGCTCCACCTCTTTCCCACCCGCCCCAACATCCGGAATGTCT
CACCCTCCACCCGCAGCCCGCGAAGACAAATCCCCCTCTGAGGAAAGCGCCCCTACCACATCCCCAGAGA
GTGTCTCAGGCAGCGTGCCCTCTAGTGGATCAAGCGGCCGAGAGGAAGATGCTGCATCAACACTGGTGAC
TGGAAGCGAGTACGAAACCATGCTGACAGAGATCATGAGTATGGGCTATGAGCGGGAAAGAGTCGTGGCC
GCTCTGCGAGCCAGCTACAACAATCCCCACCGGGCTGTGGAGTATCTGCTGACTGGGCCACTGGAGTTCC
TGAGAGATCAGCCCCAGTTTCAGAACATGAGGCAGGTCATCCAGCAGAATCCAGCACTGCTGCCTGCTCT
GCTGCAGCAGCTGGGCCAGGAAAACCCTCAGCTGCTGCAGCAGATCTCCAGGCATCAGGAGCAGTTTATT
CAGATGCTGAATGAACCTCCAGGGGAGCTGGCCGACATCTCTGATGTCGAGGGCGAAGTGGGGGCAATTG
GAGAGGAAGCCCCTCAGATGAATTACATCCAGGTCACCCCACAGGAGAAGGAAGCTATTGAACGGCTGAA
AGCACTGGGCTTCCCCGAGAGCCTGGTCATCCAGGCCTATTTTGCTTGCGAGAAGAACGAAAATCTGGCT
GCAAACTTCCTGCTGAGCCAGAATTTTGACGATGAGTAAGAATTCGGATCCACGCGTAAGCTTCTCGAGA
CGCGTTAAGCGGCCGCACTCGAGGTTTAAACGGCCGGCCGCGGTCATAGCTGTTTCCTGAACAGATCCCG
GGTGGCATCCCTGTGACCCCTCCCCAGTGCCTCTCCTGGCCCTGGAAGTTGCCACTCCAGTGCCCACCAG
CCTTGTCCTAATAAAATTAAGTTGCATCATTTTGTCTGACTAGGTGTCCTTCTATAATATTATGGGGTGG
AGGGGGGTGGTATGGAGCAAGGGGCAAGTTGGGAAGACAACCTGTAGGGCCTGCGGGGTCTATTGGGAAC
CAAGCTGGAGTGCAGTGGCACAATCTTGGCTCACTGCAATCTCCGCCTCCTGGGTTCAAGCGATTCTCCT
GCCTCAGCCTCCCGAGTTGTTGGGATTCCAGGCATGCATGACCAGGCTCAGCTAATTTTTGTTTTTTTGG
TAGAGACGGGGTTTCACCATATTGGCCAGGCTGGTCTCCAACTCCTAATCTCAGGTGATCTACCCACCTT
GGCCTCCCAAATTGCTGGGATTACAGGCGTGAACCACTGCTCCCTTCCCTGTCCTTCTGATTTTAAAATA
ACTATACCAGCAGGAGGACGTCCAGACACAGCATAGGCTACCTGGCCATGCCCAACCGGTGGGACATTTG
AGTTGCTTGCTTGGCACTGTCCTCTCATGCGTTGGGTCCACTCAGTAGATGCCTGTTGAATTGGGTACGC
GGCCAGCTTGGCTGTGGAATGTGTGTCAGTTAGGGTGTGGAAAGTCCCCAGGCTCCCCAGCAGGCAGAAG
TATGCAAAGCATGCATCTCAATTAGTCAGCAACCAGGTGTGGAAAGTCCCCAGGCTCCCCAGCAGGCAGA
AGTATGCAAAGCATGCATCTCAATTAGTCAGCAACCATAGTCCCGCCCCTAACTCCGCCCATCCCGCCCC
TAACTCCGCCCAGTTCCGCCCATTCTCCGCCCCATGGCTGACTAATTTTTTTTATTTATGCAGAGGCCGA
GGCCGCCTCGGCCTCTGAGCTATTCCAGAAGTAGTGAGGAGGCTTTTTTGGAGGCCTAGGCTTTTGCAAA
AAGCTCCCGGGAGCTTGTATATCCATTTTCGGATCTGATCAAGAGACAGGATGAGGATCGTTTCGCATGA
TTGAACAAGATGGATTGCACGCAGGTTCTCCGGCCGCTTGGGTGGAGAGGCTATTCGGCTATGACTGGGC
ACAACAGACAATCGGCTGCTCTGATGCCGCCGTGTTCCGGCTGTCAGCGCAGGGGCGCCCGGTTCTTTTT
GTCAAGACCGACCTGTCCGGTGCCCTGAATGAACTGCAGGACGAGGCAGCGCGGCTATCGTGGCTGGCCA
CGACGGGCGTTCCTTGCGCAGCTGTGCTCGACGTTGTCACTGAAGCGGGAAGGGACTGGCTGCTATTGGG
CGAAGTGCCGGGGCAGGATCTCCTGTCATCTCACCTTGCTCCTGCCGAGAAAGTATCCATCATGGCTGAT
GCAATGCGGCGGCTGCATACGCTTGATCCGGCTACCTGCCCATTCGACCACCAAGCGAAACATCGCATCG
AGCGAGCACGTACTCGGATGGAAGCCGGTCTTGTCGATCAGGATGATCTGGACGAAGAGCATCAGGGGCT
CGCGCCAGCCGAACTGTTCGCCAGGCTCAAGGCGCGCATGCCCGACGGCGAGGATCTCGTCGTGACCCAT
GGCGATGCCTGCTTGCCGAATATCATGGTGGAAAATGGCCGCTTTTCTGGATTCATCGACTGTGGCCGGC
TGGGTGTGGCCGACCGCTATCAGGACATAGCGTTGGCTACCCGTGATATTGCTGAAGAGCTTGGCGGCGA
ATGGGCTGACCGCTTCCTCGTGCTTTACGGTATCGCCGCTCCCGATTCGCAGCGCATCGCCTTCTATCGC
CTTCTTGACGAGTTCTTCTGAGCGGGACTCTGGGGTTCGAAATGACCGACCAAGCGACGCCCAACCTGCC
ATCACGAGATTTCGATTCCACCGCCGCCTTCTATGAAAGGTTGGGCTTCGGAATCGTTTTCCGGGACGCC
GGCTGGATGATCCTCCAGCGCGGGGATCTCATGCTGGAGTTCTTCGCCCACCCCAACTTGTTTATTGCAG
CTTATAATGGTTACAAATAAAGCAATAGCATCACAAATTTCACAAATAAAGCATTTTTTTCACTGCATTC
TAGTTGTGGTTTGTCCAAACTCATCAATGTATCTTATCATGTCTGTATACCGTCGACCTCTAGCTAGAGC
TTGGCGTAATCATGGTCATAGCTGTTTCCTGTGTGAAATTGTTATCCGCTCACAATTCCACACAACATAC
GAGCCGGAAGCATAAAGTGTAAAGCCTGGGGTGCCTAATGAGTGAGCTAACTCACATTAATTGCGTTGCG
CTCACTGCCCGCTTTCCAGTCGGGAAACCTGTCGTGCCAGCTGCATTAATGAATCGGCCAACGCGCGGGG
AGAGGCGGTTTGCGTATTGGGCGCTCTTCCGCTTCCTCGCTCACTGACTCGCTGCGCTCGGTCGTTCGGC
TGCGGCGAGCGGTATCAGCTCACTCAAAGGCGGTAATACGGTTATCCACAGAATCAGGGGATAACGCAGG
AAAGAACATGTGAGCAAAAGGCCAGCAAAAGGCCAGGAACCGTAAAAAGGCCGCGTTGCTGGCGTTTTTC
CATAGGCTCCGCCCCCCTGACGAGCATCACAAAAATCGACGCTCAAGTCAGAGGTGGCGAAACCCGACAG
GACTATAAAGATACCAGGCGTTTCCCCCTGGAAGCTCCCTCGTGCGCTCTCCTGTTCCGACCCTGCCGCT
TACCGGATACCTGTCCGCCTTTCTCCCTTCGGGAAGCGTGGCGCTTTCTCATAGCTCACGCTGTAGGTAT
CTCAGTTCGGTGTAGGTCGTTCGCTCCAAGCTGGGCTGTGTGCACGAACCCCCCGTTCAGCCCGACCGCT
GCGCCTTATCCGGTAACTATCGTCTTGAGTCCAACCCGGTAAGACACGACTTATCGCCACTGGCAGCAGC
CACTGGTAACAGGATTAGCAGAGCGAGGTATGTAGGCGGTGCTACAGAGTTCTTGAAGTGGTGGCCTAAC
TACGGCTACACTAGAAGAACAGTATTTGGTATCTGCGCTCTGCTGAAGCCAGTTACCTTCGGAAAAAGAG
TTGGTAGCTCTTGATCCGGCAAACAAACCACCGCTGGTAGCGGTGGTTTTTTTGTTTGCAAGCAGCAGAT
TACGCGCAGAAAAAAAGGATCTCAAGAAGATCCTTTGATCTTTTCTACGGGGTCTGACGCTCAGTGGAAC
GAAAACTCACGTTAAGGGATTTTGGTCATGAGATTATCAAAAAGGATCTTCACCTAGATCCTTTTAAATT
AAAAATGAAGTTTTAAATCAATCTAAAGTATATATGAGTAAACTTGGTCTGACAGTTACCAATGCTTAAT
CAGTGAGGCACCTATCTCAGCGATCTGTCTATTTCGTTCATCCATAGTTGCCTGACTCCCCGTCGTGTAG
ATAACTACGATACGGGAGGGCTTACCATCTGGCCCCAGTGCTGCAATGATACCGCGAGACCCACGCTCAC
CGGCTCCAGATTTATCAGCAATAAACCAGCCAGCCGGAAGGGCCGAGCGCAGAAGTGGTCCTGCAACTTT
ATCCGCCTCCATCCAGTCTATTAATTGTTGCCGGGAAGCTAGAGTAAGTAGTTCGCCAGTTAATAGTTTG
CGCAACGTTGTTGCCATTGCTACAGGCATCGTGGTGTCACGCTCGTCGTTTGGTATGGCTTCATTCAGCT
CCGGTTCCCAACGATCAAGGCGAGTTACATGATCCCCCATGTTGTGCAAAAAAGCGGTTAGCTCCTTCGG
TCCTCCGATCGTTGTCAGAAGTAAGTTGGCCGCAGTGTTATCACTCATGGTTATGGCAGCACTGCATAAT
TCTCTTACTGTCATGCCATCCGTAAGATGCTTTTCTGTGACTGGTGAGTACTCAACCAAGTCATTCTGAG
AATAGTGTATGCGGCGACCGAGTTGCTCTTGCCCGGCGTCAATACGGGATAATACCGCGCCACATAGCAG
AACTTTAAAAGTGCTCATCATTGGAAAACGTTCTTCGGGGCGAAAACTCTCAAGGATCTTACCGCTGTTG
AGATCCAGTTCGATGTAACCCACTCGTGCACCCAACTGATCTTCAGCATCTTTTACTTTCACCAGCGTTT
CTGGGTGAGCAAAAACAGGAAGGCAAAATGCCGCAAAAAAGGGAATAAGGGCGACACGGAAATGTTGAAT
ACTCATACTCTTCCTTTTTCAATATTATTGAAGCATTTATCAGGGTTATTGTCTCATGAGCGGATACATA
TTTGAATGTATTTAGAAAAATAAACAAATAGGGGTTCCGCGCACATTTCCCCGAAAAGTGCCACCTG
[124 nt withheld, positions 6508-6631]
C
[91 nt withheld, positions 6633-6723]
A
[49 nt withheld, positions 6725-6773]
CCTTTGACGTTGGAGTCCACGTTCTTT
[37 nt withheld, positions 6801-6837]
ACCCTATCTCGGTCTATTCTTTTGATTTATAAGGGATTTTGCCGATTTCGGCCTATTGGTTAAAAAATGA
GCTGATTTAACAAAAATTTAACGCGAATTTT
Features (pLannotate 1.2.2; 20 found; start..end, strand, type, name):
      1..25      +  rep_origin     M13 ori (fragment): M13 bacteriophage origin of replication; arrow indicates direction of (+) strand synthesis
     29..183     -  CDS            lacZα (fragment): LacZα fragment of β-galactosidase; lacZ fragment
    343..722     +  enhancer       CMV enhancer: human cytomegalovirus immediate early enhancer
    724..923     +  promoter       CMV promoter: human cytomegalovirus (CMV) immediate early promoter
    952..970     +  promoter       T7 promoter: promoter for bacteriophage T7 RNA polymerase
   1023..1047    +  CDS            3xFLAG (fragment): three tandem FLAG® epitope tags
   1065..2066    +  CDS            RAD23A (fragment): RD23A_HUMAN - Experimental evidence at protein level: Swiss-Prot protein existence level 1. (Microbial infection) Involved in Vpr-dependent replication of HIV-1 in non-proliferating cells and primary macrophages. Required for the association of HIV-1 Vpr with the host proteasome. From Homo sapiens (Human).
   2170..2792    +  polyA_signal   hGH poly(A) signal: human growth hormone polyadenylation signal
   2821..3150    +  promoter       SV40 promoter: SV40 enhancer and early promoter
   3217..4008    +  CDS            neo: KKA2_KLEPN - Also known as kan, nptII. Experimental evidence at protein level: Swiss-Prot protein existence level 1. Resistance to kanamycin, neomycin, paromomycin, ribostamycin, butirosin and gentamicin B. From Klebsiella pneumoniae.
   4032..4190    +  CDS            ble (fragment): BLE_KLEPN - Experimental evidence at protein level: Swiss-Prot protein existence level 1. Binding protein with a strong affinity to the bleomycin family of antibiotics. Binds to CL990; an antimitotic-antibiotic compound. From Klebsiella pneumoniae.
   4185..4306    +  polyA_signal   SV40 poly(A) signal: SV40 polyadenylation signal
   4379..4395    -  protein_bind   lac operator: The lac repressor binds to the lac operator to inhibit transcription in E. coli. This inhibition can be relieved by adding lactose or isopropyl-β-D-thiogalactopyranoside (IPTG). lac repressor encoded by lacI
   4403..4433    -  promoter       lac promoter: promoter for the E. coli lac operon
   4448..4469    -  protein_bind   CAP binding site: CAP binding activates transcription in the presence of cAMP. E. coli catabolite activator protein
   4482..4574    -  CDS            lacI (fragment): lac repressor; lacI; The lac repressor binds to the lac operator to inhibit transcription in E. coli. This inhibition can be relieved by adding lactose or isopropyl-β-D-thiogalactopyranoside (IPTG).
   4757..5345    -  rep_origin     ori: high-copy-number ColE1/pMB1/pBR322/pUC origin of replication
   5516..6376    -  CDS            AmpR: β-lactamase; bla; confers resistance to ampicillin, carbenicillin, and related antibiotics
   6377..6481    -  promoter       AmpR promoter: bla
   6508..6936    +  rep_origin     f1 ori (sequence partly withheld): f1 bacteriophage origin of replication; arrow indicates direction of (+) strand synthesis
