[The description below was written by a language model from this plasmid's Addgene catalogue record and pLannotate feature annotations shown in this document.]
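Description:
pCMV6-AN-DDK_WT RAD23A_delta aa 202-230 is a mammalian expression plasmid of about 6.9 kb built on the commercial pCMV6-AN-DDK backbone. It is propagated in E. coli as a high-copy plasmid through a ColE1/pUC-type origin and selected with ampicillin via the β-lactamase gene. An f1 origin and remnants of lac sequences (lacZα, lac promoter/operator and lacI fragments) are also present as backbone carry-over. For selection in mammalian cells, an SV40 enhancer/early promoter drives the neo (nptII) gene, allowing stable lines to be selected with G418. This cassette ends in an SV40 polyadenylation signal, with a short ble fragment annotated just upstream of it.

The payload is human RAD23A, the UV excision repair protein RAD23 homolog A, carrying an internal deletion that removes residues 202-230. It is a variant of the corresponding plasmid encoding the full-length wild-type protein. Transcription comes from the human cytomegalovirus immediate early enhancer and promoter, and the transcript is terminated by the human growth hormone polyadenylation signal. A T7 promoter sits between the CMV promoter and the coding region and could support in vitro transcription. The backbone supplies an N-terminal FLAG (DDK) epitope fused to RAD23A. The annotation detects it as a short fragment of the 3xFLAG motif, which fits a single tag copy, and it allows detection or immunoprecipitation with anti-FLAG antibodies. The RAD23A feature is likewise labelled a fragment, as expected for a deletion mutant.

The construct is used to express tagged, deletion-mutant RAD23A in mammalian cells. The associated study concerns an interaction between RAD23A/B and Y-family DNA polymerases, which suggests a role in mapping that interaction, though the record does not state the function of the deleted region.
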