Addgene plasmid #201468: pCMV6-AN-DDK_WT RAD23A_delta aa 202-230
Purpose: Expresses a mutant form of human RAD23A lacking residues 202-230. Variant of plasmid pCMV6-AN-DDK_WT RAD23A.
Depositing lab: Roger Woodgate. Depositing organization: National Institute of Child Health and Human Development (NICHD). Publication: A novel interaction between RAD23A/B and Y-family DNA polymerases. Ashton NW, Jaiswal N, Cestari Moreno N, Semenova IV, D'Orlando DA, Teatin Latancia M, McIntyre J, Woodgate R, Bezsonova I. J Mol Biol. 2023 Nov 5:168353. doi: 10.1016/j.jmb.2023.168353. PubMed 37935254.
Backbone
  Vector backbone: pCMV6-AN-DDK
  Backbone manufacturer: Origene
  Total vector size (bp): 6935
  Vector type: Mammalian Expression
  Selectable markers: Neomycin (select with G418)
Growth in bacteria
  Bacterial resistance: Ampicillin, 100 μg/mL
  Growth temperature: 37°C
  Growth strain: DH5alpha
  Copy number: High Copy
Gene/Insert
  Gene/Insert name: UV excision repair protein RAD23 homolog A
  Species: H. sapiens (human)
  Mutation: Lacks residues 202-230
  Entrez Gene: RAD23A (a.k.a. HHR23A, HR23A)
  Tag / fusion protein: FLAG (N terminal on backbone)
Terms and licenses: Academic/Nonprofit Terms; Industry Terms: Not Available to Industry
How to cite: pCMV6-AN-DDK_WT RAD23A_delta aa 202-230 was a gift from Roger Woodgate (Addgene plasmid # 201468 ; http://n2t.net/addgene:201468 ; RRID:Addgene_201468)
